>Addgene plasmid #21746 | myc-mTOR (1271-2008 aa) | addgene partial sequence | sequence record 27368 | 21746 with SV40pA-r
CTGCATAAACAGTTGGGCCATGGCGGCCAAGCTGGGGATCCTTACTTACTTAGCGGCCGCTCACTGCTGG
ACTAGCGTGTTGCTGTGCTCGCACATGTTCTTCAGGATCTTGTTGGCTGCATTGTGACGGGCTGTGGTGG
TAGACTTAGAAGCCACCGTCAGGGGGTAGATGAGGGCCTGTGGGTGGTACCGACCAATATCTGTGAGGAG
CTGGTGAATGAGCCGGCCCACCAAGGGTCTGGGCGTGTCAATTCTTGCAATGAGCTGAGGTATAACCTGT
AACCAAGTGTCAATCTGTATGGCCTTCACCCCTTCCACCAGGGCTTCATTGACATCTGGCCAGTGACCAT
AATCAAACCACAAGGTGAGGACTCTGAGTGTATCCTGGAGGTTGTTGCCTCTCGACAAGGAGATAGAACG
GAAGAAGCCTTGGACAGCAGGGACAGTGTACAACAAGAGGGTTTTGGACAAATCCTCAGTGACCTTCTTC
TGCAGAGGGGACGGGGTGGGGCTGCTCTCATTGCTCTCGGCTTCACTTTCACTGTTGCTGCCCTCTGTGC
TGGTGGCAGCGGCAGCGGAGGCAGCGGTGGTGGCAGTGGTGGTGGCATTGGTGATGTTGGCCCCGCTGGC
ATGGCGCAGTTTCTTCTTCTCATCGCGGGCTTGGTTCTGATGTTTGTAGTGTAGCACGGCTTCAAAGTTC
ATCACTGCCCATGCGTGCCAAGCCTTATACCAGCTGCGGTCATGCTCTGTGGCAGCACTGTAGTACTGTA
GCACCTTGGGGATGNNGCTCTC
