>Addgene plasmid #21746 | myc-mTOR (1271-2008 aa) | addgene partial sequence | sequence record 27369 | 21746 with SP6
TCCACTCCCAGGTCCAACTGCACCTCGGTTCTATCGATTGAATTCCCGAACCGACAGTCGGTCTCTTCAC
CAAGGCCATTCGCGCCACCATGGAGCAAAAGCTCATTTCTGAGGAAGATCTCAATGGTGGTGGTGGTGGG
TCGACTGCCAGAAGGGTCTCCAAGGACGACTGGCTGGAGTGGCTGCGACGCTTGAGTCTGGAGCTGCTGA
AGGATTCCTCATCACCTTCCCTGCGCTCATGCTGGGCCCTGGCCCAGGCCTACAACCCCATGGCCAGGGA
TCTCTTCAACGCTGCGTTTGTGTCCTGCTGGTCTGAACTGAATGAAGACCAACAAGATGAGCTCATCAGG
AGCATTGAGTTGGCTCTCACTTCTCAAGACATTGCTGAAGTCACACAAACCCTCTTGAACTTGGCTGAGT
TCATGGAGCACAGTGACAAGGGCCCCCTACCACTGAGAGATGACAATGGCATCGTGCTGTTGGGTGAGAG
AGCTGCCAAGTGCCGGGCATATGCCAAAGCACTACACTACAAAGAGCTGGAGTTCCAGAAGGGGCCCACG
CCTGCCATACTTGAGTCCCTCATCAGCATTAATAATAAACTGCAGCAGCCTGAGGCAGCGTCCGGGGTGT
T
