[The description below was written by a language model from this plasmid's Addgene catalogue record.]
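Description:
myc-mTOR (1271-2008 aa) is a mammalian expression plasmid built on the pRK5 backbone (about 4.75 kb without insert). It is propagated in E. coli as a high-copy plasmid under ampicillin selection. The record lists no mammalian selection marker and provides no feature table, so the promoter, polyadenylation signal and origin of replication are not explicitly stated. pRK5-family vectors are generally used for strong, CMV-driven transient expression in cultured mammalian cells, and the use of an SP6 primer for 5′ sequencing suggests an SP6 promoter site upstream of the cloning region.

The insert is a roughly 2.2 kb fragment of rat (R. norvegicus) mTOR, also known as RAFT1 or Frap1, encoding only amino acids 1271 to 2008 rather than the full-length kinase. It was inserted by restriction enzyme cloning. The fragment is fused at its N terminus to a myc epitope tag supplied by the backbone, which allows the truncated protein to be detected or immunoprecipitated with anti-myc antibodies.

The associated publication concerns GbetaL as a positive regulator of the rapamycin-sensitive pathway and its role in the nutrient-sensitive interaction between raptor and mTOR. In that context, a tagged truncation of this kind is most plausibly one of a set of fragments used to map which regions of mTOR bind partner proteins in co-immunoprecipitation experiments from transfected cells. The record itself does not spell out the specific experimental use.
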