Addgene plasmid #21746: myc-mTOR (1271-2008 aa)
Depositing lab: David Sabatini. Depositing organization: Whitehead Institute for Biomedical Research. Publication: GbetaL, a positive regulator of the rapamycin-sensitive pathway required for the nutrient-sensitive interaction between raptor and mTOR. Kim DH, Sarbassov DD, Ali SM, Latek RR, Guntur KV, Erdjument-Bromage H, Tempst P, Sabatini DM. Mol Cell 2003 Apr;11(4):895-904. 10.1016/S1097-2765(03)00114-X PubMed 12718876.
Backbone
  Vector backbone: pRK5
  Backbone manufacturer: BD Pharmingen
  Backbone size w/o insert (bp): 4754
  Vector type: Mammalian Expression
Growth in bacteria
  Bacterial resistance: Ampicillin, 100 μg/mL
  Growth temperature: 37°C
  Growth strain: DH5alpha
  Copy number: High Copy
Gene/Insert
  Gene/Insert name: mTOR (1271-2008) (alt names: RAFT1; Frap1)
  Species: R. norvegicus (rat)
  Insert size (bp): 2211
  Mutation: amino acids 1271-2008
  Entrez Gene: Mtor (a.k.a. Frap1, RAFT1)
  Tag / fusion protein: myc (N terminal on backbone)
  Cloning method: Restriction Enzyme
  Sequencing primers: 5′ SP6
Terms and licenses: Academic/Nonprofit Terms; Industry Terms: Not Available to Industry
How to cite: myc-mTOR (1271-2008 aa) was a gift from David Sabatini (Addgene plasmid # 21746 ; http://n2t.net/addgene:21746 ; RRID:Addgene_21746)
